>Addgene plasmid #169938 | sgRNA.SFFV.GFP | addgene full sequence | sequence record 338362 | Addgene NGS Result
TGTAGTCTTATGCAATACTCTTGTAGTCTTGCAACATGGTAACGATGAGTTAGCAACATGCCTTACAAGG
AGAGAAAAAGCACCGTGCATGCCGATTGGTGGAAGTAAGGTGGTACGATCGTGCCTTATTAGGAAGGCAA
CAGACGGGTCTGACATGGATTGGACGAACCACTGAATTGCCGCATTGCAGAGATATTGTATTTAAGTGCC
TAGCTCGATACATAAACGGGTCTCTCTGGTTAGACCAGATCTGAGCCTGGGAGCTCTCTGGCTAACTAGG
GAACCCACTGCTTAAGCCTCAATAAAGCTTGCCTTGAGTGCTTCAAGTAGTGTGTGCCCGTCTGTTGTGT
GACTCTGGTAACTAGAGATCCCTCAGACCCTTTTAGTCAGTGTGGAAAATCTCTAGCAGTGGCGCCCGAA
CAGGGACTTGAAAGCGAAAGGGAAACCAGAGGAGCTCTCTCGACGCAGGACTCGGCTTGCTGAAGCGCGC
ACGGCAAGAGGCGAGGGGCGGCGACTGGTGAGTACGCCAAAAATTTTGACTAGCGGAGGCTAGAAGGAGA
GAGATGGGTGCGAGAGCGTCAGTATTAAGCGGGGGAGAATTAGATCGCGATGGGAAAAAATTCGGTTAAG
GCCAGGGGGAAAGAAAAAATATAAATTAAAACATATAGTATGGGCAAGCAGGGAGCTAGAACGATTCGCA
GTTAATCCTGGCCTGTTAGAAACATCAGAAGGCTGTAGACAAATACTGGGACAGCTACAACCATCCCTTC
AGACAGGATCAGAAGAACTTAGATCATTATATAATACAGTAGCAACCCTCTATTGTGTGCATCAAAGGAT
AGAGATAAAAGACACCAAGGAAGCTTTAGACAAGATAGAGGAAGAGCAAAACAAAAGTAAGACCACCGCA
CAGCAAGCGGCCGCTGATCTTCAGACCTGGAGGAGGAGATATGAGGGACAATTGGAGAAGTGAATTATAT
AAATATAAAGTAGTAAAAATTGAACCATTAGGAGTAGCACCCACCAAGGCAAAGAGAAGAGTGGTGCAGA
GAGAAAAAAGAGCAGTGGGAATAGGAGCTTTGTTCCTTGGGTTCTTGGGAGCAGCAGGAAGCACTATGGG
CGCAGCGTCAATGACGCTGACGGTACAGGCCAGACAATTATTGTCTGGTATAGTGCAGCAGCAGAACAAT
TTGCTGAGGGCTATTGAGGCGCAACAGCATCTGTTGCAACTCACAGTCTGGGGCATCAAGCAGCTCCAGG
CAAGAATCCTGGCTGTGGAAAGATACCTAAAGGATCAACAGCTCCTGGGGATTTGGGGTTGCTCTGGAAA
ACTCATTTGCACCACTGCTGTGCCTTGGAATGCTAGTTGGAGTAATAAATCTCTGGAACAGATTTGGAAT
CACACGACCTGGATGGAGTGGGACAGAGAAATTAACAATTACACAAGCTTAATACACTCCTTAATTGAAG
AATCGCAAAACCAGCAAGAAAAGAATGAACAAGAATTATTGGAATTAGATAAATGGGCAAGTTTGTGGAA
TTGGTTTAACATAACAAATTGGCTGTGGTATATAAAATTATTCATAATGATAGTAGGAGGCTTGGTAGGT
TTAAGAATAGTTTTTGCTGTACTTTCTATAGTGAATAGAGTTAGGCAGGGATATTCACCATTATCGTTTC
AGACCCACCTCCCAACCCCGAGGGGACCCAGAGAGGGCCTATTTCCCATGATTCCTTCATATTTGCATAT
ACGATACAAGGCTGTTAGAGAGATAATTAGAATTAATTTGACTGTAAACACAAAGATATTAGTACAAAAT
ACGTGACGTAGAAAGTAATAATTTCTTGGGTAGTTTGCAGTTTTAAAATTATGTTTTAAAATGGACTATC
ATATGCTTACCGTAACTTGAAAGTATTTCGATTTCTTGGCTTTATATATCTTGTGGAAAGGACGAAACAC
CGGAGACGTGACCGTCTCTGTTTTAGAGCTAGAAATAGCAAGTTAAAATAAGGCTAGTCCGTTATCAACT
TGAAAAAGTGGCACCGAGTCGGTGCTTTTTTGAATTCTAGATCTTGAGACAAATGGCAGTATTCATCCAC
AATTTTAAAAGAAAAGGGGGGATTGGGGGGTACAGTGCAGGGGAAAGAATAGTAGACATAATAGCAACAG
ACATACAAACTAAAGAATTACAAAAACAAATTACAAAAATTCAAAATTTTCGGGTTTATTACAGGGACAG
CAGAGATCCACTTTGGCGCCGGCTCGAGCTAGCTGCAGTAACGCCATTTTGCAAGGCATGGAAAAATACC
AAACCAAGAATAGAGAAGTTCAGATCAAGGGCGGGTACATGAAAATAGCTAACGTTGGGCCAAACAGGAT
ATCTGCGGTGAGCAGTTTCGGCCCCGGCCCGGGGCCAAGAACAGATGGTCACCGCAGTTTCGGCCCCGGC
CCGAGGCCAAGAACAGATGGTCCCCAGATATGGCCCAACCCTCAGCAGTTTCTTAAGACCCATCAGATGT
TTCCAGGCTCCCCCAAGGACCTGAAATGACCCTGCGCCTTATTTGAATTAACCAATCAGCCTGCTTCTCG
CTTCTGTTCGCGCGCTTCTGCTTCCCGAGCTCTATAAAAGAGCTCACAACCCCTCACTCGGCGCGCCAGT
CCTCCGACAGACTGAGTCGGCCGGTCGAATCAAGCTTATCGATACCGTCGACGGATCCGCCACCATGGTG
AGCAAGGGCGAGGAGCTGTTCACCGGGGTGGTGCCCATCCTGGTCGAGCTGGACGGCGACGTAAACGGCC
ACAAGTTCAGCGTGTCCGGCGAGGGCGAGGGCGATGCCACCTACGGCAAGCTGACCCTGAAGTTCATCTG
CACCACCGGCAAGCTGCCCGTGCCCTGGCCCACCCTCGTGACCACCCTGACCTACGGCGTGCAGTGCTTC
AGCCGCTACCCCGACCACATGAAGCAGCACGACTTCTTCAAGTCCGCCATGCCCGAAGGCTACGTCCAGG
AGCGCACCATCTTCTTCAAGGACGACGGCAACTACAAGACCCGCGCCGAGGTGAAGTTCGAGGGCGACAC
CCTGGTGAACCGCATCGAGCTGAAGGGCATCGACTTCAAGGAGGACGGCAACATCCTGGGGCACAAGCTG
GAGTACAACTACAACAGCCACAACGTCTATATCATGGCCGACAAGCAGAAGAACGGCATCAAGGTGAACT
TCAAGATCCGCCACAACATCGAGGACGGCAGCGTGCAGCTCGCCGACCACTACCAGCAGAACACCCCCAT
CGGCGACGGCCCCGTGCTGCTGCCCGACAACCACTACCTGAGCACCCAGTCCGCCCTGAGCAAAGACCCC
AACGAGAAGCGCGATCACATGGTCCTGCTGGAGTTCGTGACCGCCGCCGGGATCACTCTCGGCATGGACG
AGCTGTACAAGTAAACGCGTTAAGTCGACAATCAACCTCTGGATTACAAAATTTGTGAAAGATTGACTGG
TATTCTTAACTATGTTGCTCCTTTTACGCTATGTGGATACGCTGCTTTAATGCCTTTGTATCATGCTATT
GCTTCCCGTATGGCTTTCATTTTCTCCTCCTTGTATAAATCCTGGTTGCTGTCTCTTTATGAGGAGTTGT
GGCCCGTTGTCAGGCAACGTGGCGTGGTGTGCACTGTGTTTGCTGACGCAACCCCCACTGGTTGGGGCAT
TGCCACCACCTGTCAGCTCCTTTCCGGGACTTTCGCTTTCCCCCTCCCTATTGCCACGGCGGAACTCATC
GCCGCCTGCCTTGCCCGCTGCTGGACAGGGGCTCGGCTGTTGGGCACTGACAATTCCGTGGTGTTGTCGG
GGAAATCATCGTCCTTTCCTTGGCTGCTCGCCTGTGTTGCCACCTGGATTCTGCGCGGGACGTCCTTCTG
CTACGTCCCTTCGGCCCTCAATCCAGCGGACCTTCCTTCCCGCGGCCTGCTGCCGGCTCTGCGGCCTCTT
CCGCGTCTTCGCCTTCGCCCTCAGACGAGTCGGATCTCCCTTTGGGCCGCCTCCCCGCGTCGACTTTAAG
ACCAATGACTTACAAGGCAGCTGTAGATCTTAGCCACTTTTTAAAAGAAAAGGGGGGACTGGAAGGGCTA
ATTCACTCCCAACGAAGACAAGATCTGCTTTTTGCTTGTACTGGGTCTCTCTGGTTAGACCAGATCTGAG
CCTGGGAGCTCTCTGGCTAACTAGGGAACCCACTGCTTAAGCCTCAATAAAGCTTGCCTTGAGTGCTTCA
AGTAGTGTGTGCCCGTCTGTTGTGTGACTCTGGTAACTAGAGATCCCTCAGACCCTTTTAGTCAGTGTGG
AAAATCTCTAGCAGTACGTATAGTAGTTCATGTCATCTTATTATTCAGTATTTATAACTTGCAAAGAAAT
GAATATCAGAGAGTGAGAGGAACTTGTTTATTGCAGCTTATAATGGTTACAAATAAAGCAATAGCATCAC
AAATTTCACAAATAAAGCATTTTTTTCACTGCATTCTAGTTGTGGTTTGTCCAAACTCATCAATGTATCT
TATCATGTCTGGCTCTAGCTATCCCGCCCCTAACTCCGCCCATCCCGCCCCTAACTCCGCCCAGTTCCGC
CCATTCTCCGCCCCATGGCTGACTAATTTTTTTTATTTATGCAGAGGCCGAGGCCGCCTCGGCCTCTGAG
CTATTCCAGAAGTAGTGAGGAGGCTTTTTTGGAGGCCTAGGGACGTACCCAATTCGCCCTATAGTGAGTC
GTATTACGCGCGCTCACTGGCCGTCGTTTTACAACGTCGTGACTGGGAAAACCCTGGCGTTACCCAACTT
AATCGCCTTGCAGCACATCCCCCTTTCGCCAGCTGGCGTAATAGCGAAGAGGCCCGCACCGATCGCCCTT
CCCAACAGTTGCGCAGCCTGAATGGCGAATGGG
[124 nt withheld, positions 4934-5057]
C
[91 nt withheld, positions 5059-5149]
A
[49 nt withheld, positions 5151-5199]
CCTTTGACGTTGGAGTCCACGTTCTTT
[37 nt withheld, positions 5227-5263]
ACCCTATCTCGGTCTATTCTTTTGATTTATAAGGGATTTTGCCGATTTCGGCCTATTGGTTAAAAAATGA
GCTGATTTAACAAAAATTTAACGCGAATTTTAACAAAATATTAACGCTTACAATTTAGGTGGCACTTTTC
GGGGAAATGTGCGCGGAACCCCTATTTGTTTATTTTTCTAAATACATTCAAATATGTATCCGCTCATGAG
ACAATAACCCTGATAAATGCTTCAATAATATTGAAAAAGGAAGAGTATGAGTATTCAACATTTCCGTGTC
GCCCTTATTCCCTTTTTTGCGGCATTTTGCCTTCCTGTTTTTGCTCACCCAGAAACGCTGGTGAAAGTAA
AAGATGCTGAAGATCAGTTGGGTGCACGAGTGGGTTACATCGAACTGGATCTCAACAGCGGTAAGATCCT
TGAGAGTTTTCGCCCCGAAGAACGTTTTCCAATGATGAGCACTTTTAAAGTTCTGCTATGTGGCGCGGTA
TTATCCCGTATTGACGCCGGGCAAGAGCAACTCGGTCGCCGCATACACTATTCTCAGAATGACTTGGTTG
AGTACTCACCAGTCACAGAAAAGCATCTTACGGATGGCATGACAGTAAGAGAATTATGCAGTGCTGCCAT
AACCATGAGTGATAACACTGCGGCCAACTTACTTCTGACAACGATCGGAGGACCGAAGGAGCTAACCGCT
TTTTTGCACAACATGGGGGATCATGTAACTCGCCTTGATCGTTGGGAACCGGAGCTGAATGAAGCCATAC
CAAACGACGAGCGTGACACCACGATGCCTGTAGCAATGGCAACAACGTTGCGCAAACTATTAACTGGCGA
ACTACTTACTCTAGCTTCCCGGCAACAATTAATAGACTGGATGGAGGCGGATAAAGTTGCAGGACCACTT
CTGCGCTCGGCCCTTCCGGCTGGCTGGTTTATTGCTGATAAATCTGGAGCCGGTGAGCGTGGGTCTCGCG
GTATCATTGCAGCACTGGGGCCAGATGGTAAGCCCTCCCGTATCGTAGTTATCTACACGACGGGGAGTCA
GGCAACTATGGATGAACGAAATAGACAGATCGCTGAGATAGGTGCCTCACTGATTAAGCATTGGTAACTG
TCAGACCAAGTTTACTCATATATACTTTAGATTGATTTAAAACTTCATTTTTAATTTAAAAGGATCTAGG
TGAAGATCCTTTTTGATAATCTCATGACCAAAATCCCTTAACGTGAGTTTTCGTTCCACTGAGCGTCAGA
CCCCGTAGAAAAGATCAAAGGATCTTCTTGAGATCCTTTTTTTCTGCGCGTAATCTGCTGCTTGCAAACA
AAAAAACCACCGCTACCAGCGGTGGTTTGTTTGCCGGATCAAGAGCTACCAACTCTTTTTCCGAAGGTAA
CTGGCTTCAGCAGAGCGCAGATACCAAATACTGTTCTTCTAGTGTAGCCGTAGTTAGGCCACCACTTCAA
GAACTCTGTAGCACCGCCTACATACCTCGCTCTGCTAATCCTGTTACCAGTGGCTGCTGCCAGTGGCGAT
AAGTCGTGTCTTACCGGGTTGGACTCAAGACGATAGTTACCGGATAAGGCGCAGCGGTCGGGCTGAACGG
GGGGTTCGTGCACACAGCCCAGCTTGGAGCGAACGACCTACACCGAACTGAGATACCTACAGCGTGAGCT
ATGAGAAAGCGCCACGCTTCCCGAAGGGAGAAAGGCGGACAGGTATCCGGTAAGCGGCAGGGTCGGAACA
GGAGAGCGCACGAGGGAGCTTCCAGGGGGAAACGCCTGGTATCTTTATAGTCCTGTCGGGTTTCGCCACC
TCTGACTTGAGCGTCGATTTTTGTGATGCTCGTCAGGGGGGCGGAGCCTATGGAAAAACGCCAGCAACGC
GGCCTTTTTACGGTTCCTGGCCTTTTGCTGGCCTTTTGCTCACATGTTCTTTCCTGCGTTATCCCCTGAT
TCTGTGGATAACCGTATTACCGCCTTTGAGTGAGCTGATACCGCTCGCCGCAGCCGAACGACCGAGCGCA
GCGAGTCAGTGAGCGAGGAAGCGGAAGAGCGCCCAATACGCAAACCGCCTCTCCCCGCGCGTTGGCCGAT
TCATTAATGCAGCTGGCACGACAGGTTTCCCGACTGGAAAGCGGGCAGTGAGCGCAACGCAATTAATGTG
AGTTAGCTCACTCATTAGGCACCCCAGGCTTTACACTTTATGCTTCCGGCTCGTATGTTGTGTGGAATTG
TGAGCGGATAACAATTTCACACAGGAAACAGCTATGACCATGATTACGCCAAGCGCGCAATTAACCCTCA
CTAAAGGGAACAAAAGCTGGAGCTGCAAGCTTAA
Features (pLannotate 1.2.2; 28 found; start..end, strand, type, name):
      1..227     +  promoter       RSV promoter: Rous sarcoma virus enhancer/promoter
    228..408     +  LTR            5' LTR (truncated): truncated 5' long terminal repeat (LTR) from HIV-1
    455..580     +  misc_feature   HIV-1 Ψ: packaging signal of human immunodeficiency virus type 1
    564..927     +  CDS            HIV-1 gag (fragment): gag protein from human immunodeficiency virus 1; gag
   1073..1306    +  misc_feature   RRE: The Rev response element (RRE) of HIV-1 allows for Rev-dependent mRNA export from the nucleus to the cytoplasm.
   1683..1709    +  CDS            Rev (fragment): human immunodeficiency virus 1 (HIV-1) Rev protein; rev; enhances nuclear export of unspliced and incompletely spliced viral mRNAs
   1713..1953    +  promoter       U6 promoter: RNA polymerase III promoter for human U6 snRNA
   1980..2055    +  misc_RNA       gRNA scaffold: guide RNA scaffold for the Streptococcus pyogenes CRISPR/Cas9 system
   2103..2220    +  misc_feature   cPPT/CTS: central polypurine tract and central termination sequence of HIV-1
   2278..2679    +  promoter       SFFV promoter: spleen focus-forming virus long terminal repeat (LTR) promoter
   2689..2712    +  misc_feature   MCS (fragment): pBluescript multiple cloning site
   2725..3444    +  CDS            EGFP: the original enhanced GFP (Yang et al., 1996) mammalian codon-optimized
   3460..4048    +  misc_feature   WPRE: woodchuck hepatitis virus posttranscriptional regulatory element
   4099..4118    +  misc_feature   cPPT/CTS (fragment): central polypurine tract and central termination sequence of HIV-1
   4120..4353    +  LTR            3' LTR (ΔU3): self-inactivating 3' long terminal repeat (LTR) from HIV-1
   4431..4552    +  polyA_signal   SV40 poly(A) signal: SV40 polyadenylation signal
   4592..4727    +  rep_origin     SV40 ori: SV40 origin of replication
   4748..4766    -  promoter       T7 promoter: promoter for bacteriophage T7 RNA polymerase
   4774..4929    +  CDS            lacZα (fragment): LacZα fragment of β-galactosidase; lacZ fragment
   4934..5362    +  rep_origin     f1 ori (sequence partly withheld): f1 bacteriophage origin of replication; arrow indicates direction of (+) strand synthesis
   5415..5519    +  promoter       AmpR promoter: bla
   5520..6380    +  CDS            AmpR: β-lactamase; bla; confers resistance to ampicillin, carbenicillin, and related antibiotics
   6551..7139    +  rep_origin     ori: high-copy-number ColE1/pMB1/pBR322/pUC origin of replication
   7322..7414    +  CDS            lacI (fragment): lac repressor; lacI; The lac repressor binds to the lac operator to inhibit transcription in E. coli. This inhibition can be relieved by adding lactose or isopropyl-β-D-thiogalactopyranoside (IPTG).
   7427..7448    +  protein_bind   CAP binding site: CAP binding activates transcription in the presence of cAMP. E. coli catabolite activator protein
   7463..7493    +  promoter       lac promoter: promoter for the E. coli lac operon
   7501..7517    +  protein_bind   lac operator: The lac repressor binds to the lac operator to inhibit transcription in E. coli. This inhibition can be relieved by adding lactose or isopropyl-β-D-thiogalactopyranoside (IPTG). lac repressor encoded by lacI
   7562..7580    +  promoter       T3 promoter: promoter for bacteriophage T3 RNA polymerase
