[The description below was written by a language model from this plasmid's Addgene catalogue record and pLannotate feature annotations shown in this document.]
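Description:
sgRNA.SFFV.GFP is an empty third-generation lentiviral backbone of about 7.6 kb for delivering a user-defined Streptococcus pyogenes Cas9 guide RNA along with a fluorescent marker of infection. The parental backbone is recorded as unknown. In bacteria it is maintained as a high-copy plasmid through a ColE1/pUC-type origin and selected with ampicillin via the β-lactamase gene. The non-viral portion also carries an f1 origin, an SV40 origin and poly(A) signal, T7 and T3 promoters, and remnants of lac elements (lacZα and lacI fragments, lac promoter and operator) inherited from a cloning vector.

The viral genome is transcribed from an RSV enhancer/promoter fused to a truncated HIV-1 5' LTR, which makes genomic RNA production Tat-independent. It contains the Ψ packaging signal with a gag fragment, the Rev response element for nuclear export of the unspliced genome, a cPPT/CTS element, and a ΔU3 self-inactivating 3' LTR that disables LTR promoter activity after integration. Two expression units sit between the LTRs. A human U6 RNA polymerase III promoter sits upstream of the S. pyogenes gRNA scaffold, with a short gap between them where the targeting spacer would be inserted; no guide is present in the deposited plasmid, and the record does not state the cloning sites. Downstream, the spleen focus-forming virus LTR promoter drives EGFP, followed by a WPRE to enhance transcript expression.

No Cas9 is encoded, so the nuclease must be supplied separately. The EGFP marker allows transduced cells to be identified, tracked or sorted by fluorescence in CRISPR editing experiments.
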