Addgene plasmid #169938: sgRNA.SFFV.GFP
Purpose: (Empty Backbone) Expresses S. pyogenes CRISPR chimeric RNA element with customizable sgRNA from U6 promoter and GFP from SFFV promoter as the marker for infection. 3rd generation lentiviral backbone.
Depositing lab: Benjamin Ebert. Depositing organization: Dana-Farber Cancer Institute.
Backbone
  Vector backbone: Unknown
  Vector type: Lentiviral
Growth in bacteria
  Bacterial resistance: Ampicillin, 100 μg/mL
  Growth temperature: 37°C
  Growth strain: NEB Stable
  Copy number: High Copy
Gene/Insert
  Gene/Insert name: None
Terms and licenses: Academic/Nonprofit Terms; Industry Terms: Not Available to Industry
How to cite: sgRNA.SFFV.GFP was a gift from Benjamin Ebert (Addgene plasmid # 169938 ; http://n2t.net/addgene:169938 ; RRID:Addgene_169938)
